>Addgene plasmid #124813 | Mito-PyronicSF/pCMV-myc-mito | addgene full sequence | sequence record 244047 | Addgene NGS Result
GTACCGAATTCACATTGATTATTGAGTAGTTATTAATAGTAATCAATTACGGGGTCATTAGTTCATAGCC
CATATATGGAGTTCCGCGTTACATAACTTACGGTAAATGGCCCGCCTGGCTGACCGCCCAACGACCCCCG
CCCATTGACGTCAATAATGACGTATGTTCCCATAGTAACGCCAATAGGGACTTTCCATTGACGTCAATGG
GTGGAGTATTTACGGTAAACTGCCCACTTGGCAGTACATCAAGTGTATCATATGCCAAGTACGCCCCCTA
TTGACGTCAATGACGGTAAATGGCCCGCCTGGCATTATGCCCAGTACATGACCTTATGGGACTTTCCTAC
TTGGCAGTACATCTACGGTTAGTCATCGCTATTACCATAGTGATGCGGTTTTGGCAGTACATCAATGGGC
GTGGATAGCGGTTTGACTCACGGGGATTTCCAAGTCTCCACCCCATTGACGTCAATGGGAGTTTGTTTTG
GCACCAAAATCAACGGGACTTTCCAAAATGTCGTAACAACTCCGCCCCATTGACGCAAATGGGCGGTAGG
CGTGTACGGTGGGAGGTCTATATAAGCAGAGCTTTCTGGCTAACTAGAGAACCCACTGCTTACTGGCACG
TGACCATGTCCGTCCTGACGCCGCTGCTGCTGCGGGGCTTGACAGGCTCGGCCCGGCGGCTCCCAGTGCC
GCGCGCCAAGATCCATTCGTTGCTGCAGGTCGACCTCGAGATGGCATATAGCAAAATTCGGCAGCCCAAA
CTGAGCGATGTGATTGAGCAGCAGCTGGAGTTTCTGATTCTGGAAGGCACCCTGAGACCTGGAGAGAAAC
TGCCCCCTGAGCGCGAACTCGCCAAGCAGTTCGACGTGAGTCGACCATCACTGAGGGAGGCTATCCAGAG
GCTGGAAGCAAAGGGACTGCTCCTGAGGAGACAGGGAGGAGGGACTTTCGTGCAGAGCTCCCTGTGGCAG
AGCTTCAGCGACCCCCTGGTCGAGCTCCTGTCTGACCACCCAGAAAGTCAGTACGATCTCCTGGAGACAA
GACATGCTCTGGAAGGCATCGCCGCTTACTATGCAGCCCTGCGGTCCACTGACGAGGATAAGGAACGCAT
CCGAGAGCTGCACCATGCCATTGAACTCGCTCAGCAGTCAGGAGACCTGGATGCAGAGAGCAACGCCGTG
CTGCAGTACCAGATTGCAGTCACCGAGGCTGCACACAATGTGGTCCTCCTGCATCTCCTGAGGTGCATGG
AGCCAATGCTGGCCCAGAACGTGAGACAGAATTTTGAGCTCCTGCTCGAAAACGTCTATATCAAGGCCGA
CAAGCAGAAAAACGGCATTAAGGCTAACTTCAAGATCAGACACAACATCGAGGATGGTGGCGTGCAGCTG
GCCTACCATTATCAGCAGAACACACCAATCGGAGACGGACCAGTGCTGCTCCCAGATAATCACTACCTGA
GCGTCCAGTCCAAGCTGTCTAAAGACCCTAACGAGAAGCGGGATCATATGGTGCTGCTCGAATTTGTCAC
AGCCGCTGGGATCACTCTGGGTATGGACGAGCTCTATAAAGGAGGGACCGGTGGCAGTATGGTGTCAAAG
GGCGAGGAACTGTTCACAGGAGTGGTCCCCATTCTGGTGGAGCTCGACGGCGATGTCAATGGACACAAAT
TTTCCGTGTCTGGCGAGGGCGAAGGAGATGCTACCTACGGGAAGCTGACACTCAAATTCATCTGCACCAC
AGGCAAGCTGCCAGTGCCCTGGCCTACTCTGGTCACTACCCTCACCTACGGGGTGCAGTGTTTCTCCAGA
TATCCCGACCACATGAAGCAGCATGATTTCTTTAAATCTGCTATGCCTGAGGGGTACATCCAGGAACGGA
CAATTTTCTTTAAGGACGATGGTAACTACAAAACACGCGCAGAGGTGAAGTTCGAAGGCGACACTCTGGT
CAATCGAATCGAGCTGAAGGGAATTGACTTTAAAGAAGATGGGAACATCCTGGGTCACAAGCTGGAGTAC
AATACTAGGTATTCTCGGCGCGAAATGCTGCCACTCGTGTCTAGTCACAGGACCAGAATCTTTGAGGCAA
TTATGGCCGGAAAGCCCGAGGAAGCTAGAGAAGCAAGTCACCGGCATCTGGCCTTCATCGAGGAAATTCT
GCTCGACCGGAGCCGCGAGGAATCCCGAAGGGAGCGCAGCCTGAGACGACTCGAACAGCGAAAGAACTGA
CTCGAGATCAAACGGGCGGCCGCAGAACAAAAACTCATCTCAGAAGAGGATCTGAATGGGGCCGCATAGT
CTAGAAGCTCGCTGATCAGCCTCGACTGTGCCTTCTAGTTGCCAGCCATCTGTTGTTTGCCCCTCCCCCG
TGCCTTCCTTGACCCTGGAAGGTGCCACTCCCACTGTCCTTTCCTAATAAAATGAGGAAATTGCATCGCA
TTGTCTGAGTAGGTGTCATTCTATTCTGGGGGGTGGGGTGGGGCAGGACAGCAAGGGGGAGGATTGGGAA
GACAATAGCAGGCATGCTGGGGATGGCCCGGGCTCTATGGCTTCTGAGGCGGAAAGAACCAGCTGGGGCT
CTAGGGGGTATCCCC
[124 nt withheld, positions 2606-2729]
C
[72 nt withheld, positions 2731-2802]
TCCCCCAAAAAACTTGATTA
[49 nt withheld, positions 2823-2871]
CCTTTGACGTTGGAGTCCACGTTCTTT
[37 nt withheld, positions 2899-2935]
ACCCTATCTCGGTCTATTCTTTTGATTTATAAGGGATTTTGCCGATTTCGGCCTATTGGTTAAAAAATGA
GCTGATTTAACAAAAATTTAACGCGAATTAATTCTGTGGAATGTGTGTCAGTTAGGGTGTGGAAAGTCCC
CAGGCTCCCCAGCAGGCAGAAGTATGCAAAGCATGCATCTCAATTAGTCAGCAACCAGGTGTGGAAAGTC
CCCAGGCTCCCCAGCAGGCAGAAGTATGCAAAGCATGCATCTCAATTAGTCAGCAACCATAGTCCCGCCC
CTAACTCCGCCCATCCCGCCCCTAACTCCGCCCAGTTCCGCCCATTCTCCGCCCCTAGGCTGACTAATTT
TTTTTATTTATGCAGAGGCCGAGGCCGCCTCTGCCTCTGAGCTATTCCAGAAGTAGTGAGGAGGCTTTTT
TGGAGGCCTAGGCTTTTGCAAAAAGCTCCCCCCCCGGGAGGTCCACAATGGTTGAACAAGATGGATTGCA
CGCAGGTTCTCCGGCCGCTTGGGTGGAGAGGCTATTCGGCTATGACTGGGCACAACAGACAATCGGCTGC
TCTGATGCCGCCGTGTTCCGGCTGTCAGCGCAGGGGCGCCCGGTTCTTTTTGTCAAGACCGACCTGTCCG
GTGCCCTGAATGAACTCCAGGACGAGGCAGCGCGGCTATCGTGGCTGGCCACGACGGGCGTTCCTTGCGC
AGCTGTGCTCGACGTTGTCACTGAAGCGGGAAGGGACTGGCTGCTATTGGGCGAAGTGCCGGGGCAGGAT
CTCCTGTCATCTCACCTTGCTCCTGCCGAGAAAGTATCCATCATGGCTGATGCAATGCGGCGGCTGCATA
CGCTTGATCCGGCTACCTGCCCATTCGACCACCAAGCGAAACATCGCATCGAGCGAGCACGTACTCGGAT
GGAAGCCGGTCTTGTCGATCAGGATGATCTGGACGAAGAGCATCAGGGGCTCGCGCCAGCCGAACTGTTC
GCCAGGCTCAAGGCGCGTATGCCCGACGGCGAGGATCTCGTCGTGACTCATGGCGATGCCTGCTTGCCGA
ATATCATGGTGGAAAATGGCCGCTTTTCTGGATTCATCGACTGTGGCCGGCTGGGTGTGGCGGACCGCTA
TCAGGACATAGCGTTGGCTACCCGTGATATTGCTGAAGAGCTTGGCGGCGAATGGGCTGACCGCTTCCTC
GTGCTTTACGGTATCGCCGCTCCCGATTCGCAGCGCATCGCCTTCTATCGCCTTCTTGACGAGTTCTTCT
GAGCGGGACTCTGGGGTTCGAAATGACCGACCAAGCGACGCCCAACCTGCCATCACGAGATTTCGATTCC
ACCGCCGCCTTCTATGAAAGGTTGGGCTTCGGAATCGTTTTCCGGGACGCCGGCTGGATGATCCTCCAGC
GCGGGGATCTCATGCTGGAGTTCTTCGCCCACCCCAACTTGTTTATTGCAGCTTATAATGGTTACAAATA
AAGCAATAGCATCACAAATTTCACAAATAAAGCATTTTTTTCACTGCATTCTAGTTGTGGTTTGTCCAAA
CTCATCAATGTATCTTATCATGTCTGTATACCGTCGATCTTTCCGCTTCCTCGCTCACTGACTCGCTGCG
CTCGGTCGTTCGGCTGCGGCGAGCGGTATCAGCTCACTCAAAGGCGGTAATACGGTTATCCACAGAATCA
GGGGATAACGCAGGAAAGAACATGTGAGCAAAAGGCCAGCAAAAGGCCAGGAACCGTAAAAAGGCCGCGT
TGCTGGCGTTTTTCCATAGGCTCCGCCCCCCTGACGAGCATCACAAAAATCGACGCTCAAGTCAGAGGTG
GCGAAACCCGACAGGACTATAAAGATACCAGGCGTTTCCCCCTGGAAGCTCCCTCGTGCGCTCTCCTGTT
CCGACCCTGCCGCTTACCGGATACCTGTCCGCCTTTCTCCCTTCGGGAAGCGTGGCGCTTTCTCATAGCT
CACGCTGTAGGTATCTCAGTTCGGTGTAGGTCGTTCGCTCCAAGCTGGGCTGTATGCACGAACCCCCCGT
TCAGCCCGACCGCTGCGCCTTATCCGGTAACTATCGTCTTGAGTCCAACCCGGTAAGACACGACTTATCG
CCACTGGCAGCAGCCACTGGTAACAGGATTAGCAGAGCGAGGTATGTAGGCGGTGCTACAGAGTTCTTGA
AGTGGTGGCCTAACTACGGCTACACTAGAAGAACAGTATTTGGTATCTGCGCTCTGCTGAAGCCAGTTAC
CTTCGGAAAAAGAGTTGGTAGCTCTTGATCCGGCAAACAAACCACCGCTGGTAGCGGTGGTTTTTTTGTT
TGCAAGCAGCAGATTACGCGCAGAAAAAAAGGATCTCAAGAAGATCCTTTGATCTTTTCTACGGGGTCTG
ACGCTCAGTGGAACGAAAACTCACGTTAAGGGATTTTGGTCATGAGATTATCAAAAAGGATCTTCACCTA
GATCCTTTTAAATTAAAAATGAAGTTTTAAATCAATCTAAAGTATATATGAGTAAACTTGGTCTGACAGT
TACCAATGCTTAATCAGTGAGGCACCTATCTCAGCGATCTGTCTATTTCGTTCATCCATAGTTGCCTGAC
TCCCCGTCGTGTAGATAACTACGATACGGGAGGGCTTACCATCTGGCCCCAGTGCTGCAATGATACCGCG
AGACCCACGCTCACCGGCTCCAGATTTATCAGCAATAAACCAGCCAGCCGGAAGGGCCGAGCGCAGAAGT
GGTCCTGCAACTTTATCCGCCTCCATCCAGTCTATTAATTGTTGCCGGGAAGCTAGAGTAAGTAGTTCGC
CAGTTAATAGTTTGCGCAACGTTGTTGCCATTGCTACAGGCATCGTGGTGTCACGCTCGTCGTTTGGTAT
GGCTTCATTCAGCTCCGGTTCCCAACGATCAAGGCGAGTTACATGATCCCCCATGTTGTGCAAAAAAGCG
GTTAGCTCCTTCGGTCCTCCGATCGTTGTCAGAAGTAAGTTGGCCGCAGTGTTATCACTCATGGTTATGG
CAGCACTGCATAATTCTCTTACTGTCATGCCATCCGTAAGATGCTTTTCTGTGACTGGTGAGTACTCAAC
CAAGTCATTCTGAGAATAGTGTATGCGGCGACCGAGTTGCTCTTGCCCGGCGTCAATACGGGATAATACC
GCGCCACATAGCAGAACTTTAAAAGTGCTCATCATTGGAAAACGTTCTTCGGGGCGAAAACTCTCAAGGA
TCTTACCGCTGTTGAGATCCAGTTCGATGTAACCCACTCGGGCACCCAACTGATCTTCAGCATCTTTTAC
TTTCACCAGCGTTTCTGGGTGAGCAAAAACAGGAAGGCAAAATGCCGCAAAAAAGGGAATAAGGGCGACA
CGGAAATGTTGAATACTCATACTCTTCCTTTTTCAATATTATTGAAGCATTTATCAGGGTTATTGTCTCA
TGAGCGGATACATATTTGAATGTATTTAGAAAAATAAACAAATAGGGGTTCCGCGCACATTTCCCCGAAA
AGTGCCACCTGACGTCAGATCGACGGATCGGGAGATCG
Features (pLannotate 1.2.2; 15 found; start..end, strand, type, name):
     12..388     +  enhancer       CMV enhancer: human cytomegalovirus immediate early enhancer
    390..593     +  promoter       CMV promoter: human cytomegalovirus (CMV) immediate early promoter
    636..710     +  CDS            COX8 presequence: mitochondrial presequence of human cytochrome c oxidase subunit VIII (Rizutto et al., 1989)
    792..962     +  CDS            ydeF (fragment): YDEF_BACSU - Protein inferred from homology: Swiss-Prot protein existence level 3. From Bacillus subtilis (strain 168).
   1305..2033    +  CDS            cEGFP: cEGFP is a basic (constitutively fluorescent) green fluorescent protein published in 2008, derived from Aequorea victoria.
   2336..2543    +  polyA_signal   bGH poly(A) signal: bovine growth hormone polyadenylation signal
   2564..2585    +  promoter       SV40 promoter (fragment): SV40 enhancer and early promoter
   2606..3034    +  rep_origin     f1 ori (sequence partly withheld): f1 bacteriophage origin of replication; arrow indicates direction of (+) strand synthesis
   3048..3377    +  promoter       SV40 promoter: SV40 enhancer and early promoter
   3407..4197    +  CDS            NeoR/KanR (fragment): aminoglycoside phosphotransferase from Tn5; aph(3')-II (or nptII); confers resistance to neomycin, kanamycin, and G418 (Geneticin®)
   4218..4376    +  CDS            ble (fragment): BLE_KLEPN - Experimental evidence at protein level: Swiss-Prot protein existence level 1. Binding protein with a strong affinity to the bleomycin family of antibiotics. Binds to CL990; an antimitotic-antibiotic compound. From Klebsiella pneumoniae.
   4371..4492    +  polyA_signal   SV40 poly(A) signal: SV40 polyadenylation signal
   4696..5284    -  rep_origin     ori: high-copy-number ColE1/pMB1/pBR322/pUC origin of replication
   5455..6315    -  CDS            AmpR: β-lactamase; bla; confers resistance to ampicillin, carbenicillin, and related antibiotics
   6316..6420    -  promoter       AmpR promoter: bla
