[The description below was written by a language model from this plasmid's Addgene catalogue record and pLannotate feature annotations shown in this document.]
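Description:
Mito-PyronicSF/pCMV-myc-mito is a 6,473 bp mammalian expression plasmid built on the commercial pCMV-myc-mito backbone. It delivers a genetically encoded pyruvate sensor to the mitochondria. In bacteria it replicates at high copy from a ColE1/pUC-type origin and is selected with ampicillin through the β-lactamase gene and its native promoter. An f1 origin is also present. For selection in mammalian cells, an SV40 enhancer/early promoter drives a Tn5 aminoglycoside phosphotransferase (NeoR/KanR) cassette that ends in an SV40 polyadenylation signal, allowing G418 selection. The short ble-like fragment annotated just after this gene appears to be leftover Tn5-derived sequence rather than a working marker.

The expression cassette uses the human CMV immediate-early enhancer and promoter and the bovine growth hormone polyadenylation signal. The backbone supplies the presequence of human cytochrome c oxidase subunit VIII as an N-terminal tag, which directs the fusion protein into mitochondria. The insert, PyronicSF (Pyruvate Optical Nano-Indicator from CECs, Single-Fluorophore), is a synthetic coding sequence of about 1.5 kb cloned at XhoI sites. The automated annotation finds a circularly permuted EGFP-type segment within it. It also finds a short fragment with homology to a bacterial protein, which probably belongs to the pyruvate-binding portion, although the record does not name that domain. The backbone name suggests a myc epitope, but none is annotated. The construct is intended for fluorescence imaging of pyruvate in the mitochondria of living cells, to study mitochondrial metabolism and pyruvate transport.
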