Addgene plasmid #124813: Mito-PyronicSF/pCMV-myc-mito
Purpose: Highly resposive GFP-based pyruvate nanosensor to explore mitochondrial metabolism.
Depositing lab: Luis Felipe Barros. Depositing organization: Centro de Estudios Cientificos. Publication: A highly responsive pyruvate sensor reveals pathway-regulatory role of the mitochondrial pyruvate carrier MPC. Arce-Molina R, Cortes-Molina F, Sandoval PY, Galaz A, Alegria K, Schirmeier S, Barros LF, San Martin A. Elife. 2020 Mar 6;9. pii: 53917. doi: 10.7554/eLife.53917. PubMed 32142409.
Backbone
  Vector backbone: pCMV-myc-mito
  Backbone manufacturer: ThermoFisher
  Backbone size w/o insert (bp): 4973
  Total vector size (bp): 6473
  Vector type: Mammalian Expression
  Selectable markers: Neomycin (select with G418)
Growth in bacteria
  Bacterial resistance: Ampicillin, 100 μg/mL
  Growth temperature: 37°C
  Growth strain: DH5alpha
  Copy number: High Copy
Gene/Insert
  Gene/Insert name: PyronicSF (alt name: Pyruvate Optical Nano-Indicator from CECs Single-Fluorophore)
  Species: Synthetic
  Insert size (bp): 1500
  Promoter: CMV
  Tag / fusion protein: Mitochondrial Sequence Signal (N terminal on backbone)
  Cloning method: Restriction Enzyme; 5′ cloning site XhoI (not destroyed); 3′ cloning site XhoI (not destroyed)
  Sequencing primers: 5′ CMV-F; 3′ BGH Reverse
Terms and licenses: Academic/Nonprofit Terms; Industry Terms: Not Available to Industry
Depositor comments: Please visit https://www.biorxiv.org/content/10.1101/611806v1 for BioRxiv preprint
How to cite: Mito-PyronicSF/pCMV-myc-mito was a gift from Luis Felipe Barros (Addgene plasmid # 124813 ; http://n2t.net/addgene:124813 ; RRID:Addgene_124813)
